Addgene plasmid #232027: pCMV-mTDGa-BioID2-HA
Purpose: mammalian expression (CMV promoter) of murine TDG fused to BioID2-HA
Depositing lab: Primo Schaer. Depositing organization: University of Basel. Publication: The TDG protein environment connects active DNA demethylation with chromatin and RNA biology. Richina F, Noreen F, Bauer C, Weber A, Kunz C, Buczak K, Schwarz SD, Wu F, Schurmann D, Schar P. Cell Mol Life Sci. 2025 Nov 25. doi: 10.1007/s00018-025-05943-y. PubMed 41291101.
Backbone
  Vector backbone: MCS-BioID2-HA
  Backbone size w/o insert (bp): 6112
  Total vector size (bp): 7361
  Vector type: Mammalian Expression
  Selectable markers: Neomycin (select with G418)
Growth in bacteria
  Bacterial resistance: Ampicillin, 100 μg/mL
  Growth temperature: 37°C
  Growth strain: DH5alpha
  Copy number: High Copy
Gene/Insert
  Gene/Insert name: Tdg
  Species: M. musculus (mouse)
  Insert size (bp): 1265
  GenBank ID: BC108260.1
  Entrez Gene: Tdg (a.k.a. E130317C12Rik, JZA-3, Jza1)
  Promoter: CMV
  Tag / fusion protein: BioID2-HA (C terminal on insert)
  Cloning method: Restriction Enzyme; 5′ cloning site NheI (not destroyed); 3′ cloning site AgeI (not destroyed)
  Sequencing primers: 5′ CMV-F
Terms and licenses: Academic/Nonprofit Terms; Industry Terms: Not Available to Industry
How to cite: pCMV-mTDGa-BioID2-HA was a gift from Primo Schaer (Addgene plasmid # 232027 ; http://n2t.net/addgene:232027 ; RRID:Addgene_232027)
