[The description below was written by a language model from this plasmid's Addgene catalogue record and pLannotate feature annotations shown in this document.]
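Description:
pCMV-mTDGa-BioID2-HA is a 7.4 kb mammalian expression plasmid built on the MCS-BioID2-HA backbone, designed to produce mouse thymine DNA glycosylase (TDG) fused at its C terminus to the BioID2 proximity-labelling enzyme and an HA epitope. It is maintained in E. coli as a high-copy plasmid through a ColE1/pUC-type origin and an ampicillin resistance gene (β-lactamase with its own promoter). An f1 phage origin is also present. For selection in mammalian cells, an SV40 early promoter drives a neomycin phosphotransferase gene followed by an SV40 polyadenylation signal, allowing G418 selection of stable transfectants. Short annotated fragments of bom, lacI, ble and an HIV-1 LTR appear to be backbone remnants or chance matches rather than functional parts.

The expression cassette consists of the human CMV immediate-early enhancer and promoter, a T7 promoter just upstream of the coding region, the roughly 1.26 kb Tdg open reading frame cloned between NheI and AgeI sites, the BioID2 coding sequence in the same orientation, and a bovine growth hormone polyadenylation signal. The HA tag is listed in the catalogue entry but was not separately annotated in the feature table; it presumably lies in the short interval between BioID2 and the poly(A) signal. TDG is a DNA glycosylase that excises 5-formylcytosine and 5-carboxylcytosine at CpG sites to initiate base-excision repair during active DNA demethylation. BioID2, a promiscuous R40G mutant of the Aquifex aeolicus biotin ligase, biotinylates proteins near the fusion, so they can be captured on streptavidin and identified. The construct is therefore suited to mapping the TDG protein environment in mammalian cells, with HA available for detecting the fusion.
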