Features (pLannotate 1.2.2; 21 found; start..end, strand, type, name):
     30..82      -  misc_feature   bom (fragment): basis of mobility region from pBR322
    237..616     +  enhancer       CMV enhancer: human cytomegalovirus immediate early enhancer
    617..820     +  promoter       CMV promoter: human cytomegalovirus (CMV) immediate early promoter
    816..849     +  LTR            5' LTR (truncated) (fragment): truncated 5' long terminal repeat (LTR) from HIV-1
    865..883     +  promoter       T7 promoter: promoter for bacteriophage T7 RNA polymerase
    903..2165    +  CDS            Tdg: TDG_MOUSE - Experimental evidence at protein level: Swiss-Prot protein existence level 1. DNA glycosylase that plays a key role in active DNA demethylation: specifically recognizes and binds 5-formylcytosine (5fC) and 5-carboxylcytosine (5caC) in the context of CpG sites and mediates their excision through base-excision repair (BER) to install an unmethylated cytosine (PubMed:21817016). Cannot remove 5- hydroxymethylcytosine (5hmC). According to an alternative model, involved in DNA demethylation by mediating DNA glycolase activity toward 5-hydroxymethyluracil (5hmU) produced by deamination of
   2202..2897    +  CDS            BioID2: promiscuous R40G mutant of a biotin protein ligase from Aquifex aeolicus (Kim et al., 2016)
   2960..3184    +  polyA_signal   bGH poly(A) signal: bovine growth hormone polyadenylation signal
   3188..3209    +  promoter       SV40 promoter (fragment): SV40 enhancer and early promoter
   3230..3658    +  rep_origin     f1 ori (sequence partly withheld): f1 bacteriophage origin of replication; arrow indicates direction of (+) strand synthesis
   3672..4001    +  promoter       SV40 promoter: SV40 enhancer and early promoter
   4068..4859    +  CDS            neo: KKA2_KLEPN - Also known as kan, nptII. Experimental evidence at protein level: Swiss-Prot protein existence level 1. Resistance to kanamycin, neomycin, paromomycin, ribostamycin, butirosin and gentamicin B. From Klebsiella pneumoniae.
   4883..5041    +  CDS            ble (fragment): BLE_KLEPN - Experimental evidence at protein level: Swiss-Prot protein existence level 1. Binding protein with a strong affinity to the bleomycin family of antibiotics. Binds to CL990; an antimitotic-antibiotic compound. From Klebsiella pneumoniae.
   5036..5157    +  polyA_signal   SV40 poly(A) signal: SV40 polyadenylation signal
   5230..5246    -  protein_bind   lac operator: The lac repressor binds to the lac operator to inhibit transcription in E. coli. This inhibition can be relieved by adding lactose or isopropyl-β-D-thiogalactopyranoside (IPTG). lac repressor encoded by lacI
   5254..5284    -  promoter       lac promoter: promoter for the E. coli lac operon
   5299..5320    -  protein_bind   CAP binding site: CAP binding activates transcription in the presence of cAMP. E. coli catabolite activator protein
   5333..5425    -  CDS            lacI (fragment): lac repressor; lacI; The lac repressor binds to the lac operator to inhibit transcription in E. coli. This inhibition can be relieved by adding lactose or isopropyl-β-D-thiogalactopyranoside (IPTG).
   5608..6196    -  rep_origin     ori: high-copy-number ColE1/pMB1/pBR322/pUC origin of replication
   6367..7227    -  CDS            AmpR: β-lactamase; bla; confers resistance to ampicillin, carbenicillin, and related antibiotics
   7228..7332    -  promoter       AmpR promoter: bla
>Addgene plasmid #232027 | pCMV-mTDGa-BioID2-HA | addgene full sequence | sequence record 467890 | Addgene NGS Result
TCGACGGATCGGGAGATCTCCCGATCCCCTATGGTGCACTCTCAGTACAATCTGCTCTGATGCCGCATAG
TTAAGCCAGTATCTGCTCCCTGCTTGTGTGTTGGAGGTCGCTGAGTAGTGCGCGAGCAAAATTTAAGCTA
CAACAAGGCAAGGCTTGACCGACAATTGCATGAAGAATCTGCTTAGGGTTAGGCGTTTTGCGCTGCTTCG
CGATGTACGGGCCAGATATACGCGTTGACATTGATTATTGACTAGTTATTAATAGTAATCAATTACGGGG
TCATTAGTTCATAGCCCATATATGGAGTTCCGCGTTACATAACTTACGGTAAATGGCCCGCCTGGCTGAC
CGCCCAACGACCCCCGCCCATTGACGTCAATAATGACGTATGTTCCCATAGTAACGCCAATAGGGACTTT
CCATTGACGTCAATGGGTGGAGTATTTACGGTAAACTGCCCACTTGGCAGTACATCAAGTGTATCATATG
CCAAGTACGCCCCCTATTGACGTCAATGACGGTAAATGGCCCGCCTGGCATTATGCCCAGTACATGACCT
TATGGGACTTTCCTACTTGGCAGTACATCTACGTATTAGTCATCGCTATTACCATGGTGATGCGGTTTTG
GCAGTACATCAATGGGCGTGGATAGCGGTTTGACTCACGGGGATTTCCAAGTCTCCACCCCATTGACGTC
AATGGGAGTTTGTTTTGGCACCAAAATCAACGGGACTTTCCAAAATGTCGTAACAACTCCGCCCCATTGA
CGCAAATGGGCGGTAGGCGTGTACGGTGGGAGGTCTATATAAGCAGAGCTCTCTGGCTAACTAGAGAACC
CACTGCTTACTGGCTTATCGAAATTAATACGACTCACTATAGGGAGACCCAAGCTGGCTAGCATGGACGC
AGAGGCCGCGCGCAGCTATTCTCTGGAGCAAGTTCAAGCTTTGTATTCATTTCCATTTCAACAAATGATG
GCAGAAGTTCCTAACATGGCAGTCACGACTGGACAGCAGGTGCCAGCAGTAGCTCCTAACATGGCAACCG
TGACAGAACAGCAGGTGCCCGCAGACGCTCCTGTCCAGGAACCTGCACCAGAAGCTCCAAAGAGAAGGAA
AAGGAAACCCAGAGCAGCAGAGCCCCAGGAACCAGTGGAGCCCAAAAAACCTGCTACGTCGAAGAAATCC
GGCAAGTCTACAAAATCAAAGGAAAAGCAGGAGAAAATCACAGACGCGTTTAAAGTGAAAAGGAAAGTGG
ACCGCTTCAACGGCGTCTCTGAAGCTGAGCTTCTGACCAAGACTCTTCCTGACATTTTGACCTTCAATCT
GGATATTGTGATCATTGGCATTAACCCGGGATTAATGGCTGCTTACAAAGGACATCACTACCCTGGGCCT
GGAAATCACTTCTGGAAGTGTCTGTTCATGTCGGGGCTGAGTGAGGTGCAGCTGAATCACATGGATGACC
ACACCTTACCCGGCAAGTACGGCATCGGATTCACCAACATGGTGGAACGGACGACGCCGGGCAGCAAGGA
TCTGTCTAGTAAAGAGTTCCGGGAAGGAGGGCGCATCCTGGTGCAGAAACTGCAGAAATATCAGCCACGA
ATAGCGGTGTTTAATGGAAAATGTATTTATGAAATTTTCAGTAAAGAAGTTTTTGGAGTAAAGGTTAAGA
ACTTGGAATTTGGGCTTCAACCCCACAAGATCCCAGACACAGAAACTCTGTGCTACGTCATGCCGTCGTC
CAGCGCCAGATGTGCTCAGTTTCCCCGGGCCCAGGACAAAGTTCATTACTACATTAAGCTGAAGGACTTG
AGAGACCAGCTGAAAGGCATTGAACGCAACACCGACGTTCAGGAAGTGCAGTATACATTTGACCTGCAGC
TTGCGCAAGAGGACGCAAAGAAGATGGCTGTTAAGGAAGAAAAGTATGATCCAGGCTATGAGGCAGCTTA
CGGCGGCGCCTATGGGGAAAACCCATGTAATGGGGAACCTTGTGGCATTGCTTCAAATGGGCTAACAGCC
CACAGTGCGGAGCCGAGAGGAGAAGCGACCCCCGGCGATGTTCCAAATGGGCAGTGGATGGCACAGTCGT
TTGCAGAGCAGATCCCTTCTTTTAATAATTGTGGGACCCGAGAGCAGGAAGAAGAGAGCCACGCTGACCG
GTCGTACGTCTCCGGATTCGAATTCGGATCCTTCAAGAACCTGATCTGGCTGAAGGAGGTGGACAGCACC
CAGGAGAGACTGAAGGAGTGGAACGTGAGCTACGGCACCGCCCTGGTGGCCGACAGACAGACCAAGGGCA
GAGGCGGCCTGGGCAGAAAGTGGCTGAGCCAGGAGGGCGGCCTGTACTTCAGCTTCCTGCTGAACCCCAA
GGAGTTCGAGAACCTGCTGCAGCTGCCCCTGGTGCTGGGCCTGAGCGTGAGCGAGGCCCTGGAGGAGATC
ACCGAGATCCCCTTCAGCCTGAAGTGGCCCAACGACGTGTACTTCCAGGAGAAGAAGGTGAGCGGCGTGC
TGTGCGAGCTGAGCAAGGACAAGCTGATCGTGGGCATCGGCATCAACGTGAACCAGAGAGAGATCCCCGA
GGAGATCAAGGACAGAGCCACCACCCTGTACGAGATCACCGGCAAGGACTGGGACAGAAAGGAGGTGCTG
CTGAAGGTGCTGAAGAGAATCAGCGAGAACCTGAAGAAGTTCAAGGAGAAGAGCTTCAAGGAGTTCAAGG
GCAAGATCGAGAGCAAGATGCTGTACCTGGGCGAGGAGGTGAAGCTGCTGGGCGAGGGCAAGATCACCGG
CAAGCTGGTGGGCCTGAGCGAGAAGGGCGGCGCCCTGATCCTGACCGAGGAGGGCATCAAGGAGATCCTG
AGCGGCGAGTTCAGCCTGAGAAGAAGCTACCCTTACGATGTACCGGATTACGCATAGAAGCTTAAGTTTA
AACCGCTGATCAGCCTCGACTGTGCCTTCTAGTTGCCAGCCATCTGTTGTTTGCCCCTCCCCCGTGCCTT
CCTTGACCCTGGAAGGTGCCACTCCCACTGTCCTTTCCTAATAAAATGAGGAAATTGCATCGCATTGTCT
GAGTAGGTGTCATTCTATTCTGGGGGGTGGGGTGGGGCAGGACAGCAAGGGGGAGGATTGGGAAGACAAT
AGCAGGCATGCTGGGGATGCGGTGGGCTCTATGGCTTCTGAGGCGGAAAGAACCAGCTGGGGCTCTAGGG
GGTATCCCC
[124 nt withheld, positions 3230-3353]
C
[91 nt withheld, positions 3355-3445]
A
[49 nt withheld, positions 3447-3495]
CCTTTGACGTTGGAGTCCACGTTCTTT
[37 nt withheld, positions 3523-3559]
ACCCTATCTCGGTCTATTCTTTTGATTTATAAGGGATTTTGCCGATTTCGGCCTATTGGTTAAAAAATGA
GCTGATTTAACAAAAATTTAACGCGAATTAATTCTGTGGAATGTGTGTCAGTTAGGGTGTGGAAAGTCCC
CAGGCTCCCCAGCAGGCAGAAGTATGCAAAGCATGCATCTCAATTAGTCAGCAACCAGGTGTGGAAAGTC
CCCAGGCTCCCCAGCAGGCAGAAGTATGCAAAGCATGCATCTCAATTAGTCAGCAACCATAGTCCCGCCC
CTAACTCCGCCCATCCCGCCCCTAACTCCGCCCAGTTCCGCCCATTCTCCGCCCCATGGCTGACTAATTT
TTTTTATTTATGCAGAGGCCGAGGCCGCCTCTGCCTCTGAGCTATTCCAGAAGTAGTGAGGAGGCTTTTT
TGGAGGCCTAGGCTTTTGCAAAAAGCTCCCGGGAGCTTGTATATCCATTTTCGGATCTGATCAAGAGACA
GGATGAGGATCGTTTCGCATGATTGAACAAGATGGATTGCACGCAGGTTCTCCGGCCGCTTGGGTGGAGA
GGCTATTCGGCTATGACTGGGCACAACAGACAATCGGCTGCTCTGATGCCGCCGTGTTCCGGCTGTCAGC
GCAGGGGCGCCCGGTTCTTTTTGTCAAGACCGACCTGTCCGGTGCCCTGAATGAACTGCAGGACGAGGCA
GCGCGGCTATCGTGGCTGGCCACGACGGGCGTTCCTTGCGCAGCTGTGCTCGACGTTGTCACTGAAGCGG
GAAGGGACTGGCTGCTATTGGGCGAAGTGCCGGGGCAGGATCTCCTGTCATCTCACCTTGCTCCTGCCGA
GAAAGTATCCATCATGGCTGATGCAATGCGGCGGCTGCATACGCTTGATCCGGCTACCTGCCCATTCGAC
CACCAAGCGAAACATCGCATCGAGCGAGCACGTACTCGGATGGAAGCCGGTCTTGTCGATCAGGATGATC
TGGACGAAGAGCATCAGGGGCTCGCGCCAGCCGAACTGTTCGCCAGGCTCAAGGCGCGCATGCCCGACGG
CGAGGATCTCGTCGTGACCCATGGCGATGCCTGCTTGCCGAATATCATGGTGGAAAATGGCCGCTTTTCT
GGATTCATCGACTGTGGCCGGCTGGGTGTGGCGGACCGCTATCAGGACATAGCGTTGGCTACCCGTGATA
TTGCTGAAGAGCTTGGCGGCGAATGGGCTGACCGCTTCCTCGTGCTTTACGGTATCGCCGCTCCCGATTC
GCAGCGCATCGCCTTCTATCGCCTTCTTGACGAGTTCTTCTGAGCGGGACTCTGGGGTTCGAAATGACCG
ACCAAGCGACGCCCAACCTGCCATCACGAGATTTCGATTCCACCGCCGCCTTCTATGAAAGGTTGGGCTT
CGGAATCGTTTTCCGGGACGCCGGCTGGATGATCCTCCAGCGCGGGGATCTCATGCTGGAGTTCTTCGCC
CACCCCAACTTGTTTATTGCAGCTTATAATGGTTACAAATAAAGCAATAGCATCACAAATTTCACAAATA
AAGCATTTTTTTCACTGCATTCTAGTTGTGGTTTGTCCAAACTCATCAATGTATCTTATCATGTCTGTAT
ACCGTCGACCTCTAGCTAGAGCTTGGCGTAATCATGGTCATAGCTGTTTCCTGTGTGAAATTGTTATCCG
CTCACAATTCCACACAACATACGAGCCGGAAGCATAAAGTGTAAAGCCTGGGGTGCCTAATGAGTGAGCT
AACTCACATTAATTGCGTTGCGCTCACTGCCCGCTTTCCAGTCGGGAAACCTGTCGTGCCAGCTGCATTA
ATGAATCGGCCAACGCGCGGGGAGAGGCGGTTTGCGTATTGGGCGCTCTTCCGCTTCCTCGCTCACTGAC
TCGCTGCGCTCGGTCGTTCGGCTGCGGCGAGCGGTATCAGCTCACTCAAAGGCGGTAATACGGTTATCCA
CAGAATCAGGGGATAACGCAGGAAAGAACATGTGAGCAAAAGGCCAGCAAAAGGCCAGGAACCGTAAAAA
GGCCGCGTTGCTGGCGTTTTTCCATAGGCTCCGCCCCCCTGACGAGCATCACAAAAATCGACGCTCAAGT
CAGAGGTGGCGAAACCCGACAGGACTATAAAGATACCAGGCGTTTCCCCCTGGAAGCTCCCTCGTGCGCT
CTCCTGTTCCGACCCTGCCGCTTACCGGATACCTGTCCGCCTTTCTCCCTTCGGGAAGCGTGGCGCTTTC
TCATAGCTCACGCTGTAGGTATCTCAGTTCGGTGTAGGTCGTTCGCTCCAAGCTGGGCTGTGTGCACGAA
CCCCCCGTTCAGCCCGACCGCTGCGCCTTATCCGGTAACTATCGTCTTGAGTCCAACCCGGTAAGACACG
ACTTATCGCCACTGGCAGCAGCCACTGGTAACAGGATTAGCAGAGCGAGGTATGTAGGCGGTGCTACAGA
GTTCTTGAAGTGGTGGCCTAACTACGGCTACACTAGAAGAACAGTATTTGGTATCTGCGCTCTGCTGAAG
CCAGTTACCTTCGGAAAAAGAGTTGGTAGCTCTTGATCCGGCAAACAAACCACCGCTGGTAGCGGTGGTT
TTTTTGTTTGCAAGCAGCAGATTACGCGCAGAAAAAAAGGATCTCAAGAAGATCCTTTGATCTTTTCTAC
GGGGTCTGACGCTCAGTGGAACGAAAACTCACGTTAAGGGATTTTGGTCATGAGATTATCAAAAAGGATC
TTCACCTAGATCCTTTTAAATTAAAAATGAAGTTTTAAATCAATCTAAAGTATATATGAGTAAACTTGGT
CTGACAGTTACCAATGCTTAATCAGTGAGGCACCTATCTCAGCGATCTGTCTATTTCGTTCATCCATAGT
TGCCTGACTCCCCGTCGTGTAGATAACTACGATACGGGAGGGCTTACCATCTGGCCCCAGTGCTGCAATG
ATACCGCGAGACCCACGCTCACCGGCTCCAGATTTATCAGCAATAAACCAGCCAGCCGGAAGGGCCGAGC
GCAGAAGTGGTCCTGCAACTTTATCCGCCTCCATCCAGTCTATTAATTGTTGCCGGGAAGCTAGAGTAAG
TAGTTCGCCAGTTAATAGTTTGCGCAACGTTGTTGCCATTGCTACAGGCATCGTGGTGTCACGCTCGTCG
TTTGGTATGGCTTCATTCAGCTCCGGTTCCCAACGATCAAGGCGAGTTACATGATCCCCCATGTTGTGCA
AAAAAGCGGTTAGCTCCTTCGGTCCTCCGATCGTTGTCAGAAGTAAGTTGGCCGCAGTGTTATCACTCAT
GGTTATGGCAGCACTGCATAATTCTCTTACTGTCATGCCATCCGTAAGATGCTTTTCTGTGACTGGTGAG
TACTCAACCAAGTCATTCTGAGAATAGTGTATGCGGCGACCGAGTTGCTCTTGCCCGGCGTCAATACGGG
ATAATACCGCGCCACATAGCAGAACTTTAAAAGTGCTCATCATTGGAAAACGTTCTTCGGGGCGAAAACT
CTCAAGGATCTTACCGCTGTTGAGATCCAGTTCGATGTAACCCACTCGTGCACCCAACTGATCTTCAGCA
TCTTTTACTTTCACCAGCGTTTCTGGGTGAGCAAAAACAGGAAGGCAAAATGCCGCAAAAAAGGGAATAA
GGGCGACACGGAAATGTTGAATACTCATACTCTTCCTTTTTCAATATTATTGAAGCATTTATCAGGGTTA
TTGTCTCATGAGCGGATACATATTTGAATGTATTTAGAAAAATAAACAAATAGGGGTTCCGCGCACATTT
CCCCGAAAAGTGCCACCTGACG
